Addgene plasmid #200138: pHHYTK126
Purpose: Type 3a part for Modular Cloning in Yeast
Depositing lab: Johannes Herrmann. Depositing organization: Rheinland-Pfälzische Technische Universität Kaiserslautern. Publication: A modular cloning (MoClo) toolkit for reliable intracellular protein targeting in the yeast Saccharomyces cerevisiae. Simakin P, Koch C, Herrmann JM. Microb Cell. 2023 Feb 28;10(4):78-87. doi: 10.15698/mic2023.04.794. eCollection 2023 Apr 3. PubMed 37009624.
Backbone
  Vector backbone: pYTK001
  Backbone manufacturer: John Dueber Lab, https://doi.org/10.1021/sb500366v
  Vector type: Bacterial Expression, Synthetic Biology
Growth in bacteria
  Bacterial resistance: Chloramphenicol, 25 μg/mL
  Growth temperature: 37°C
  Growth strain: DH5alpha
  Copy number: High Copy
Gene/Insert
  Gene/Insert name: Pot1-PTS2 (2-50)
  Species: S. cerevisiae (budding yeast)
  Insert size (bp): 153
  Cloning method: Restriction Enzyme; 5′ cloning site BsmBI (destroyed during cloning); 3′ cloning site BsmBI (destroyed during cloning)
Terms and licenses: Academic/Nonprofit Terms; Industry Terms: Not Available to Industry
How to cite: pHHYTK126 was a gift from Johannes Herrmann (Addgene plasmid # 200138 ; http://n2t.net/addgene:200138 ; RRID:Addgene_200138)
