[The description below was written by a language model from this plasmid's Addgene catalogue record and pLannotate feature annotations shown in this document.]
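Description:
pHHYTK126 is a small part-storage plasmid (about 1.8 kb) from a modular cloning (MoClo) toolkit for directing proteins to defined intracellular locations in Saccharomyces cerevisiae. It is built on the pYTK001 entry vector of the Yeast Toolkit and is maintained only in E. coli. A high-copy ColE1/pUC-type origin supports replication, and a chloramphenicol acetyltransferase (cat) gene, driven by its own promoter and followed by a lambda t0 terminator, provides selection. The plasmid carries no yeast origin, yeast selection marker, or promoter for the insert, so it serves as a donor of a DNA part rather than as an expression construct in its own right.

The payload is a 153 bp fragment of the yeast POT1 gene (also known as FOX3 or POX3), which encodes peroxisomal 3-ketoacyl-CoA thiolase. The fragment covers residues 2–50, the N-terminal region that contains the type 2 peroxisomal targeting signal (PTS2). It was inserted through BsmBI sites that were destroyed during cloning, as is standard for domesticating parts into this entry vector. The feature table finds the POT1 fragment as the only annotated element outside the backbone.

The fragment is formatted as a Type 3a part, which in the Yeast Toolkit scheme is the N-terminal portion of a coding sequence. In Golden Gate assembly it is meant to be combined with a promoter part, a downstream Type 3b coding part and a terminator. The resulting transcription unit places the PTS2 at the N-terminus of a protein of interest, with the intended use being to target that protein to peroxisomes in yeast.
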