Features (pLannotate 1.2.2; 5 found; start..end, strand, type, name):
     11..160     +  CDS            POT1 (fragment): THIK_YEAST - Also known as FOX3, POX3. Experimental evidence at protein level: Swiss-Prot protein existence level 1. From Saccharomyces cerevisiae (strain ATCC 204508 / S288c) (Baker's yeast).
    180..214     -  terminator     lambda t0 terminator: minimal transcription terminator from phage lambda (Scholtissek and Grosse, 1987)
    288..944     -  CDS            cat: CAT_ECOLX - Experimental evidence at protein level: Swiss-Prot protein existence level 1. This enzyme is an effector of chloramphenicol resistance in bacteria. From Escherichia coli. This protein is used as a marker in many commonly used cloning vectors, such as pACYC184.
    945..1042    -  promoter       cat promoter: promoter of the E. coli cat gene encoding chloramphenicol acetyltransferase
   1126..1714    +  rep_origin     ori: high-copy-number ColE1/pMB1/pBR322/pUC origin of replication
>Addgene plasmid #200138 | pHHYTK126 | addgene full sequence | sequence record 392141 | Addgene NGS Result
TCGGTCTCATATGTCTCAAAGACTACAAAGTATCAAGGATCATTTGGTGGAGAGCGCCATGGGTAAGGGT
GAATCGAAGAGGAAGAACTCGTTGCTGGAGAAAAGACCCGAAGATGTAGTTATTGTGGCTGCTAACAGGT
CTGCCATCGGTAAAGGTTTTGGTTCTTGAGACCAGACCAATAAAAAACGCCCGGCGGCAACCGAGCGTTC
TGAACAAATCCAGATGGAGTTCTGAGGTCATTACTGGATCTATCAACAGGAGTCCAAGCGAGCTCGATAT
CAAATTACGCCCCGCCCTGCCACTCATCGCAGTACTGTTGTAATTCATTAAGCATTCTGCCGACATGGAA
GCCATCACAAACGGCATGATGAACCTGAATCGCCAGCGGCATCAGCACCTTGTCGCCTTGCGTATAATAT
TTGCCCATGGTGAAAACGGGGGCGAAGAAGTTGTCCATATTGGCCACGTTTAAATCAAAACTGGTGAAAC
TCACCCAGGGATTGGCTGAAACGAAAAACATATTCTCAATAAACCCTTTAGGGAAATAGGCCAGGTTTTC
ACCGTAACACGCCACATCTTGCGAATATATGTGTAGAAACTGCCGGAAATCGTCGTGGTATTCACTCCAG
AGCGATGAAAACGTTTCAGTTTGCTCATGGAAAACGGTGTAACAAGGGTGAACACTATCCCATATCACCA
GCTCACCGTCTTTCATTGCCATACGAAATTCCGGATGAGCATTCATCAGGCGGGCAAGAATGTGAATAAA
GGCCGGATAAAACTTGTGCTTATTTTTCTTTACGGTCTTTAAAAAGGCCGTAATATCCAGCTGAACGGTC
TGGTTATAGGTACATTGAGCAACTGACTGAAATGCCTCAAAATGTTCTTTACGATGCCATTGGGATATAT
CAACGGTGGTATATCCAGTGATTTTTTTCTCCATTTTAGCTTCCTTAGCTCCTGAAAATCTCGATAACTC
AAAAAATACGCCCGGTAGTGATCTTATTTCATTATGGTGAAAGTTGGAACCTCTTACGTGCCCGATCAAT
CATGACCAAAATCCCTTAACGTGAGTTTTCGTTCCACTGAGCGTCAGACCCCGTAGAAAAGATCAAAGGA
TCTTCTTGAGATCCTTTTTTTCTGCGCGTAATCTGCTGCTTGCAAACAAAAAAACCACCGCTACCAGCGG
TGGTTTGTTTGCCGGATCAAGAGCTACCAACTCTTTTTCCGAAGGTAACTGGCTTCAGCAGAGCGCAGAT
ACCAAATACTGTTCTTCTAGTGTAGCCGTAGTTAGGCCACCACTTCAAGAACTCTGTAGCACCGCCTACA
TACCTCGCTCTGCTAATCCTGTTACCAGTGGCTGCTGCCAGTGGCGATAAGTCGTGTCTTACCGGGTTGG
ACTCAAGACGATAGTTACCGGATAAGGCGCAGCGGTCGGGCTGAACGGGGGGTTCGTGCACACAGCCCAG
CTTGGAGCGAACGACCTACACCGAACTGAGATACCTACAGCGTGAGCTATGAGAAAGCGCCACGCTTCCC
GAAGGGAGAAAGGCGGACAGGTATCCGGTAAGCGGCAGGGTCGGAACAGGAGAGCGCACGAGGGAGCTTC
CAGGGGGAAACGCCTGGTATCTTTATAGTCCTGTCGGGTTTCGCCACCTCTGACTTGAGCGTCGATTTTT
GTGATGCTCGTCAGGGGGGCGGAGCCTATGGAAAAACGCCAGCAACGCGGCCTTTTTACGGTTCCTGGCC
TTTTGCTGGCCTTTTGCTCACATGTTCTTTCCTGCGTTATCCCCTGATTCTGTGGATAACCGTAG
